Addgene plasmid #163369: HA-Clover-HIF-1alpha S31G
Purpose: Express HA- and Clover-tagged HIF-1alpha (with a site-directed mutation Ser31Gly) plasmid
Depositing lab: Violaine Sée. Depositing organization: University of Liverpool.
Backbone
  Vector backbone: HA-Clover-HIF-1_ Wildtype
  Backbone manufacturer: Leonard Daly
  Backbone size w/o insert (bp): 6179
  Vector type: Mammalian Expression
  Selectable markers: Neomycin (select with G418)
Growth in bacteria
  Bacterial resistance: Ampicillin, 100 μg/mL
  Growth temperature: 37°C
  Growth strain: DH5alpha
  Copy number: High Copy
Gene/Insert
  Gene/Insert name: Hypoxia Inducible Factor 1 alpha S31G (alt name: HIF-1a)
  Species: H. sapiens (human)
  Insert size (bp): 2481
  Mutation: S31G
  Entrez Gene: HIF1A (a.k.a. HIF-1-alpha, HIF-1A, HIF-1alpha, HIF1, HIF1-ALPHA, MOP1, PASD8, bHLHe78)
  Promoter: CMV Promoter
  Tag / fusion protein: HA- and Clover-tagged (N terminal on backbone)
  Cloning method: Restriction Enzyme; 5′ cloning site BsrGI (not destroyed); 3′ cloning site NotI (not destroyed)
  Sequencing primers: 5′ GCAGAACACCCCCATCGG; 3′ GAACAGAATGGAATGGAGC
Resource information
  A portion of this plasmid was derived from a plasmid made by: HIF1A Gene from HA-HIF1alpha-pcDNA3 from William Kaelin (Addgene plasmid # 18949)
Terms and licenses: Academic/Nonprofit Terms; Industry Terms: Not Available to Industry
Depositor comments: Site-directed Mutagenesis
How to cite: HA-Clover-HIF-1alpha S31G was a gift from Violaine Sée (Addgene plasmid # 163369 ; http://n2t.net/addgene:163369 ; RRID:Addgene_163369)
