[The description below was written by a language model from this plasmid's Addgene catalogue record and pLannotate feature annotations shown in this document.]
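Description:
HA-Clover-HIF-1alpha S31G is a mammalian expression plasmid of about 8.7 kb, built on a pcDNA3-style backbone, that produces human hypoxia-inducible factor 1 alpha (HIF1A) carrying a serine-to-glycine substitution at residue 31. The mutation was introduced by site-directed mutagenesis into the corresponding wild-type HA-Clover-HIF-1alpha construct, whose HIF1A coding sequence in turn derives from an earlier HA-HIF1alpha pcDNA3 plasmid. In bacteria the plasmid replicates from a high-copy ColE1/pUC-type origin and is selected with ampicillin through the β-lactamase gene. An f1 origin is also present. For mammalian cells, an SV40 early promoter drives a neomycin phosphotransferase gene followed by an SV40 polyadenylation signal, allowing G418 selection of stable transfectants.

The expression cassette uses the CMV immediate early enhancer and promoter to transcribe a fusion open reading frame, terminated by the bovine growth hormone polyadenylation signal. The green/yellow fluorescent protein Clover sits upstream of, and is fused to the N terminus of, the roughly 2.5 kb HIF1A coding sequence, which lies between BsrGI and NotI sites. The catalogue entry also lists an N-terminal HA epitope tag. The feature table does not annotate it separately, though there is room for it between the promoter region and Clover. T7 and SP6 promoters flank the cassette, as is typical of this backbone. The other small annotated fragments (HIV LTR, ble, lacI) are probably backbone remnants or spurious short matches.

The tags would support live-cell fluorescence imaging of HIF-1alpha and antibody-based detection through HA. The record does not state the functional rationale for the Ser31Gly change, although comparison with the wild-type parent plasmid is the evident use.
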