Features (pLannotate 1.2.2; 22 found; start..end, strand, type, name):
     30..82      -  misc_feature   bom (fragment): basis of mobility region from pBR322
    237..616     +  enhancer       CMV enhancer: human cytomegalovirus immediate early enhancer
    617..820     +  promoter       CMV promoter: human cytomegalovirus (CMV) immediate early promoter
    816..849     +  LTR            5' LTR (truncated) (fragment): truncated 5' long terminal repeat (LTR) from HIV-1
    865..883     +  promoter       T7 promoter: promoter for bacteriophage T7 RNA polymerase
    945..1661    +  CDS            Clover: Clover is a basic (constitutively fluorescent) green/yellow fluorescent protein published in 2012, derived from Aequorea victoria. It is reported to be a rapidly-maturing weak dimer with high acid sensitivity.
   1674..4151    +  CDS            HIF1A: HIF1A_HUMAN - Also known as BHLHE78, MOP1 From Homo sapiens (Human).
   4215..4233    -  promoter       SP6 promoter: promoter for bacteriophage SP6 RNA polymerase
   4259..4483    +  polyA_signal   bGH poly(A) signal: bovine growth hormone polyadenylation signal
   4487..4508    +  promoter       SV40 promoter (fragment): SV40 enhancer and early promoter
   4529..4957    +  rep_origin     f1 ori (sequence partly withheld): f1 bacteriophage origin of replication; arrow indicates direction of (+) strand synthesis
   4971..5300    +  promoter       SV40 promoter: SV40 enhancer and early promoter
   5367..6158    +  CDS            neo: KKA2_KLEPN - Also known as kan, nptII. Experimental evidence at protein level: Swiss-Prot protein existence level 1. Resistance to kanamycin, neomycin, paromomycin, ribostamycin, butirosin and gentamicin B. From Klebsiella pneumoniae.
   6182..6340    +  CDS            ble (fragment): BLE_KLEPN - Experimental evidence at protein level: Swiss-Prot protein existence level 1. Binding protein with a strong affinity to the bleomycin family of antibiotics. Binds to CL990; an antimitotic-antibiotic compound. From Klebsiella pneumoniae.
   6335..6456    +  polyA_signal   SV40 poly(A) signal: SV40 polyadenylation signal
   6529..6545    -  protein_bind   lac operator: The lac repressor binds to the lac operator to inhibit transcription in E. coli. This inhibition can be relieved by adding lactose or isopropyl-β-D-thiogalactopyranoside (IPTG). lac repressor encoded by lacI
   6553..6583    -  promoter       lac promoter: promoter for the E. coli lac operon
   6598..6619    -  protein_bind   CAP binding site: CAP binding activates transcription in the presence of cAMP. E. coli catabolite activator protein
   6632..6724    -  CDS            lacI (fragment): lac repressor; lacI; The lac repressor binds to the lac operator to inhibit transcription in E. coli. This inhibition can be relieved by adding lactose or isopropyl-β-D-thiogalactopyranoside (IPTG).
   6907..7495    -  rep_origin     ori: high-copy-number ColE1/pMB1/pBR322/pUC origin of replication
   7666..8526    -  CDS            AmpR: β-lactamase; bla; confers resistance to ampicillin, carbenicillin, and related antibiotics
   8527..8631    -  promoter       AmpR promoter: bla
>Addgene plasmid #163369 | HA-Clover-HIF-1alpha S31G | addgene full sequence | sequence record 322292 | Addgene NGS Result
TCGACGGATCGGGAGATCTCCCGATCCCCTATGGTGCACTCTCAGTACAATCTGCTCTGATGCCGCATAG
TTAAGCCAGTATCTGCTCCCTGCTTGTGTGTTGGAGGTCGCTGAGTAGTGCGCGAGCAAAATTTAAGCTA
CAACAAGGCAAGGCTTGACCGACAATTGCATGAAGAATCTGCTTAGGGTTAGGCGTTTTGCGCTGCTTCG
CGATGTACGGGCCAGATATACGCGTTGACATTGATTATTGACTAGTTATTAATAGTAATCAATTACGGGG
TCATTAGTTCATAGCCCATATATGGAGTTCCGCGTTACATAACTTACGGTAAATGGCCCGCCTGGCTGAC
CGCCCAACGACCCCCGCCCATTGACGTCAATAATGACGTATGTTCCCATAGTAACGCCAATAGGGACTTT
CCATTGACGTCAATGGGTGGAGTATTTACGGTAAACTGCCCACTTGGCAGTACATCAAGTGTATCATATG
CCAAGTACGCCCCCTATTGACGTCAATGACGGTAAATGGCCCGCCTGGCATTATGCCCAGTACATGACCT
TATGGGACTTTCCTACTTGGCAGTACATCTACGTATTAGTCATCGCTATTACCATGGTGATGCGGTTTTG
GCAGTACATCAATGGGCGTGGATAGCGGTTTGACTCACGGGGATTTCCAAGTCTCCACCCCATTGACGTC
AATGGGAGTTTGTTTTGGCACCAAAATCAACGGGACTTTCCAAAATGTCGTAACAACTCCGCCCCATTGA
CGCAAATGGGCGGTAGGCGTGTACGGTGGGAGGTCTATATAAGCAGAGCTCTCTGGCTAACTAGAGAACC
CACTGCTTACTGGCTTATCGAAATTAATACGACTCACTATAGGGAGACCCAAGCTTACCATGGCCTACCC
CTACGACGTGCCCGACTACGCCTCCCTCGGATCCATGGTGAGCAAGGGCGAGGAGCTGTTCACCGGGGTG
GTGCCCATCCTGGTCGAGCTGGACGGCGACGTAAACGGCCACAAGTTCAGCGTCCGCGGCGAGGGCGAGG
GCGATGCCACCAACGGCAAGCTGACCCTGAAGTTCATCTGCACCACCGGCAAGCTGCCCGTGCCCTGGCC
CACCCTCGTGACCACCTTCGGCTACGGCGTGGCCTGCTTCAGCCGCTACCCCGACCACATGAAGCAGCAC
GACTTCTTCAAGTCCGCCATGCCCGAAGGCTACGTCCAGGAGCGCACCATCTCTTTCAAGGACGACGGTA
CCTACAAGACCCGCGCCGAGGTGAAGTTCGAGGGCGACACCCTGGTGAACCGCATCGAGCTGAAGGGCAT
CGACTTCAAGGAGGACGGCAACATCCTGGGGCACAAGCTGGAGTACAACTTCAACAGCCACAACGTCTAT
ATCACGGCCGACAAGCAGAAGAACGGCATCAAGGCTAACTTCAAGATCCGCCACAACGTTGAGGACGGCA
GCGTGCAGCTCGCCGACCACTACCAGCAGAACACCCCCATCGGCGACGGCCCCGTGCTGCTGCCCGACAA
CCACTACCTGAGCCATCAGTCCGCCCTGAGCAAAGACCCCAACGAGAAGCGCGATCACATGGTCCTGCTG
GAGTTCGTGACCGCCGCCGGGATTACACATGGCATGGACGAGCTGTACAAGGGATCCGCCACCATGGAGG
GCGCCGGCGGCGCGAACGACAAGAAAAAGATAAGTTCTGAACGTCGAAAAGAAAAGTCTCGAGATGCAGC
CAGATCTCGGCGAGGTAAAGAATCTGAAGTTTTTTATGAGCTTGCTCATCAGTTGCCACTTCCACATAAT
GTGAGTTCGCATCTTGATAAGGCCTCTGTGATGAGGCTTACCATCAGCTATTTGCGTGTGAGGAAACTTC
TGGATGCTGGTGATTTGGATATTGAAGATGACATGAAAGCACAGATGAATTGCTTTTATTTGAAAGCCTT
GGATGGTTTTGTTATGGTTCTCACAGATGATGGTGACATGATTTACATTTCTGATAATGTGAACAAATAC
ATGGGATTAACTCAGTTTGAACTAACTGGACACAGTGTGTTTGATTTTACTCATCCATGTGACCATGAGG
AAATGAGAGAAATGCTTACACACAGAAATGGCCTTGTGAAAAAGGGTAAAGAACAAAACACACAGCGAAG
CTTTTTTCTCAGAATGAAGTGTACCCTAACTAGCCGAGGAAGAACTATGAACATAAAGTCTGCAACATGG
AAGGTATTGCACTGCACAGGCCACATTCACGTATATGATACCAACAGTAACCAACCTCAGTGTGGGTATA
AGAAACCACCTATGACCTGCTTGGTGCTGATTTGTGAACCCATTCCTCACCCATCAAATATTGAAATTCC
TTTAGATAGCAAGACTTTCCTCAGTCGACACAGCCTGGATATGAAATTTTCTTATTGTGATGAAAGAATT
ACCGAATTGATGGGATATGAGCCAGAAGAACTTTTAGGCCGCTCAATTTATGAATATTATCATGCTTTGG
ACTCTGATCATCTGACCAAAACTCATCATGATATGTTTACTAAAGGACAAGTCACCACAGGACAGTACAG
GATGCTTGCCAAAAGAGGTGGATATGTCTGGGTTGAAACTCAAGCAACTGTCATATATAACACCAAGAAT
TCTCAACCACAGTGCATTGTATGTGTGAATTACGTTGTGAGTGGTATTATTCAGCACGACTTGATTTTCT
CCCTTCAACAAACAGAATGTGTCCTTAAACCGGTTGAATCTTCAGATATGAAAATGACTCAGCTATTCAC
CAAAGTTGAATCAGAAGATACAAGTAGCCTCTTTGACAAACTTAAGAAGGAACCTGATGCTTTAACTTTG
CTGGCCCCAGCCGCTGGAGACACAATCATATCTTTAGATTTTGGCAGCAACGACACAGAAACTGATGACC
AGCAACTTGAGGAAGTACCATTATATAATGATGTAATGCTCCCCTCACCCAACGAAAAATTACAGAATAT
AAATTTGGCAATGTCTCCATTACCCACCGCTGAAACGCCAAAGCCACTTCGAAGTAGTGCTGACCCTGCA
CTCAATCAAGAAGTTGCATTAAAATTAGAACCAAATCCAGAGTCACTGGAACTTTCTTTTACCATGCCCC
AGATTCAGGATCAGACACCTAGTCCTTCCGATGGAAGCACTAGACAAAGTTCACCTGAGCCTAATAGTCC
CAGTGAATATTGTTTTTATGTGGATAGTGATATGGTCAATGAATTCAAGTTGGAATTGGTAGAAAAACTT
TTTGCTGAAGACACAGAAGCAAAGAACCCATTTTCTACTCAGGACACAGATTTAGACTTGGAGATGTTAG
CTCCCTATATCCCAATGGATGATGACTTCCAGTTACGTTCCTTCGATCAGTTGTCACCATTAGAAAGCAG
TTCCGCAAGCCCTGAAAGCGCAAGTCCTCAAAGCACAGTTACAGTATTCCAGCAGACTCAAATACAAGAA
CCTACTGCTAATGCCACCACTACCACTGCCACCACTGATGAATTAAAAACAGTGACAAAAGACCGTATGG
AAGACATTAAAATATTGATTGCATCTCCATCTCCTACCCACATACATAAAGAAACTACTAGTGCCACATC
ATCACCATATAGAGATACTCAAAGTCGGACAGCCTCACCAAACAGAGCAGGAAAAGGAGTCATAGAACAG
ACAGAAAAATCTCATCCAAGAAGCCCTAACGTGTTATCTGTCGCTTTGAGTCAAAGAACTACAGTTCCTG
AGGAAGAACTAAATCCAAAGATACTAGCTTTGCAGAATGCTCAGAGAAAGCGAAAAATGGAACATGATGG
TTCACTTTTTCAAGCAGTAGGAATTGGAACATTATTACAGCAGCCAGACGATCATGCAGCTACTACATCA
CTTTCTTGGAAACGTGTAAAAGGATGCAAATCTAGTGAACAGAATGGAATGGAGCAAAAGACAATTATTT
TAATACCCTCTGATTTAGCATGTAGACTGCTGGGGCAATCAATGGATGAAAGTGGATTACCACAGCTGAC
CAGTTATGATTGTGAAGTTAATGCTCCTATACAAGGCAGCAGAAACCTACTGCAGGGTGAAGAATTACTC
AGAGCTTTGGATCAAGTTAACTGACAATTCTGCAGATATCCATCACACTGGCGGCCGCTCGAGCATGCAT
CTAGAGGGCCCTATTCTATAGTGTCACCTAAATGCTAGAGCTCGCTGATCAGCCTCGACTGTGCCTTCTA
GTTGCCAGCCATCTGTTGTTTGCCCCTCCCCCGTGCCTTCCTTGACCCTGGAAGGTGCCACTCCCACTGT
CCTTTCCTAATAAAATGAGGAAATTGCATCGCATTGTCTGAGTAGGTGTCATTCTATTCTGGGGGGTGGG
GTGGGGCAGGACAGCAAGGGGGAGGATTGGGAAGACAATAGCAGGCATGCTGGGGATGCGGTGGGCTCTA
TGGCTTCTGAGGCGGAAAGAACCAGCTGGGGCTCTAGGGGGTATCCCC
[124 nt withheld, positions 4529-4652]
C
[91 nt withheld, positions 4654-4744]
A
[49 nt withheld, positions 4746-4794]
CCTTTGACGTTGGAGTCCACGTTCTTT
[37 nt withheld, positions 4822-4858]
ACCCTATCTCGGTCTATTCTTTTGATTTATAAGGGATTTTGCCGATTTCGGCCTATTGGTTAAAAAATGA
GCTGATTTAACAAAAATTTAACGCGAATTAATTCTGTGGAATGTGTGTCAGTTAGGGTGTGGAAAGTCCC
CAGGCTCCCCAGCAGGCAGAAGTATGCAAAGCATGCATCTCAATTAGTCAGCAACCAGGTGTGGAAAGTC
CCCAGGCTCCCCAGCAGGCAGAAGTATGCAAAGCATGCATCTCAATTAGTCAGCAACCATAGTCCCGCCC
CTAACTCCGCCCATCCCGCCCCTAACTCCGCCCAGTTCCGCCCATTCTCCGCCCCATGGCTGACTAATTT
TTTTTATTTATGCAGAGGCCGAGGCCGCCTCTGCCTCTGAGCTATTCCAGAAGTAGTGAGGAGGCTTTTT
TGGAGGCCTAGGCTTTTGCAAAAAGCTCCCGGGAGCTTGTATATCCATTTTCGGATCTGATCAAGAGACA
GGATGAGGATCGTTTCGCATGATTGAACAAGATGGATTGCACGCAGGTTCTCCGGCCGCTTGGGTGGAGA
GGCTATTCGGCTATGACTGGGCACAACAGACAATCGGCTGCTCTGATGCCGCCGTGTTCCGGCTGTCAGC
GCAGGGGCGCCCGGTTCTTTTTGTCAAGACCGACCTGTCCGGTGCCCTGAATGAACTGCAGGACGAGGCA
GCGCGGCTATCGTGGCTGGCCACGACGGGCGTTCCTTGCGCAGCTGTGCTCGACGTTGTCACTGAAGCGG
GAAGGGACTGGCTGCTATTGGGCGAAGTGCCGGGGCAGGATCTCCTGTCATCTCACCTTGCTCCTGCCGA
GAAAGTATCCATCATGGCTGATGCAATGCGGCGGCTGCATACGCTTGATCCGGCTACCTGCCCATTCGAC
CACCAAGCGAAACATCGCATCGAGCGAGCACGTACTCGGATGGAAGCCGGTCTTGTCGATCAGGATGATC
TGGACGAAGAGCATCAGGGGCTCGCGCCAGCCGAACTGTTCGCCAGGCTCAAGGCGCGCATGCCCGACGG
CGAGGATCTCGTCGTGACCCATGGCGATGCCTGCTTGCCGAATATCATGGTGGAAAATGGCCGCTTTTCT
GGATTCATCGACTGTGGCCGGCTGGGTGTGGCGGACCGCTATCAGGACATAGCGTTGGCTACCCGTGATA
TTGCTGAAGAGCTTGGCGGCGAATGGGCTGACCGCTTCCTCGTGCTTTACGGTATCGCCGCTCCCGATTC
GCAGCGCATCGCCTTCTATCGCCTTCTTGACGAGTTCTTCTGAGCGGGACTCTGGGGTTCGAAATGACCG
ACCAAGCGACGCCCAACCTGCCATCACGAGATTTCGATTCCACCGCCGCCTTCTATGAAAGGTTGGGCTT
CGGAATCGTTTTCCGGGACGCCGGCTGGATGATCCTCCAGCGCGGGGATCTCATGCTGGAGTTCTTCGCC
CACCCCAACTTGTTTATTGCAGCTTATAATGGTTACAAATAAAGCAATAGCATCACAAATTTCACAAATA
AAGCATTTTTTTCACTGCATTCTAGTTGTGGTTTGTCCAAACTCATCAATGTATCTTATCATGTCTGTAT
ACCGTCGACCTCTAGCTAGAGCTTGGCGTAATCATGGTCATAGCTGTTTCCTGTGTGAAATTGTTATCCG
CTCACAATTCCACACAACATACGAGCCGGAAGCATAAAGTGTAAAGCCTGGGGTGCCTAATGAGTGAGCT
AACTCACATTAATTGCGTTGCGCTCACTGCCCGCTTTCCAGTCGGGAAACCTGTCGTGCCAGCTGCATTA
ATGAATCGGCCAACGCGCGGGGAGAGGCGGTTTGCGTATTGGGCGCTCTTCCGCTTCCTCGCTCACTGAC
TCGCTGCGCTCGGTCGTTCGGCTGCGGCGAGCGGTATCAGCTCACTCAAAGGCGGTAATACGGTTATCCA
CAGAATCAGGGGATAACGCAGGAAAGAACATGTGAGCAAAAGGCCAGCAAAAGGCCAGGAACCGTAAAAA
GGCCGCGTTGCTGGCGTTTTTCCATAGGCTCCGCCCCCCTGACGAGCATCACAAAAATCGACGCTCAAGT
CAGAGGTGGCGAAACCCGACAGGACTATAAAGATACCAGGCGTTTCCCCCTGGAAGCTCCCTCGTGCGCT
CTCCTGTTCCGACCCTGCCGCTTACCGGATACCTGTCCGCCTTTCTCCCTTCGGGAAGCGTGGCGCTTTC
TCATAGCTCACGCTGTAGGTATCTCAGTTCGGTGTAGGTCGTTCGCTCCAAGCTGGGCTGTGTGCACGAA
CCCCCCGTTCAGCCCGACCGCTGCGCCTTATCCGGTAACTATCGTCTTGAGTCCAACCCGGTAAGACACG
ACTTATCGCCACTGGCAGCAGCCACTGGTAACAGGATTAGCAGAGCGAGGTATGTAGGCGGTGCTACAGA
GTTCTTGAAGTGGTGGCCTAACTACGGCTACACTAGAAGAACAGTATTTGGTATCTGCGCTCTGCTGAAG
CCAGTTACCTTCGGAAAAAGAGTTGGTAGCTCTTGATCCGGCAAACAAACCACCGCTGGTAGCGGTGGTT
TTTTTGTTTGCAAGCAGCAGATTACGCGCAGAAAAAAAGGATCTCAAGAAGATCCTTTGATCTTTTCTAC
GGGGTCTGACGCTCAGTGGAACGAAAACTCACGTTAAGGGATTTTGGTCATGAGATTATCAAAAAGGATC
TTCACCTAGATCCTTTTAAATTAAAAATGAAGTTTTAAATCAATCTAAAGTATATATGAGTAAACTTGGT
CTGACAGTTACCAATGCTTAATCAGTGAGGCACCTATCTCAGCGATCTGTCTATTTCGTTCATCCATAGT
TGCCTGACTCCCCGTCGTGTAGATAACTACGATACGGGAGGGCTTACCATCTGGCCCCAGTGCTGCAATG
ATACCGCGAGACCCACGCTCACCGGCTCCAGATTTATCAGCAATAAACCAGCCAGCCGGAAGGGCCGAGC
GCAGAAGTGGTCCTGCAACTTTATCCGCCTCCATCCAGTCTATTAATTGTTGCCGGGAAGCTAGAGTAAG
TAGTTCGCCAGTTAATAGTTTGCGCAACGTTGTTGCCATTGCTACAGGCATCGTGGTGTCACGCTCGTCG
TTTGGTATGGCTTCATTCAGCTCCGGTTCCCAACGATCAAGGCGAGTTACATGATCCCCCATGTTGTGCA
AAAAAGCGGTTAGCTCCTTCGGTCCTCCGATCGTTGTCAGAAGTAAGTTGGCCGCAGTGTTATCACTCAT
GGTTATGGCAGCACTGCATAATTCTCTTACTGTCATGCCATCCGTAAGATGCTTTTCTGTGACTGGTGAG
TACTCAACCAAGTCATTCTGAGAATAGTGTATGCGGCGACCGAGTTGCTCTTGCCCGGCGTCAATACGGG
ATAATACCGCGCCACATAGCAGAACTTTAAAAGTGCTCATCATTGGAAAACGTTCTTCGGGGCGAAAACT
CTCAAGGATCTTACCGCTGTTGAGATCCAGTTCGATGTAACCCACTCGTGCACCCAACTGATCTTCAGCA
TCTTTTACTTTCACCAGCGTTTCTGGGTGAGCAAAAACAGGAAGGCAAAATGCCGCAAAAAAGGGAATAA
GGGCGACACGGAAATGTTGAATACTCATACTCTTCCTTTTTCAATATTATTGAAGCATTTATCAGGGTTA
TTGTCTCATGAGCGGATACATATTTGAATGTATTTAGAAAAATAAACAAATAGGGGTTCCGCGCACATTT
CCCCGAAAAGTGCCACCTGACG
